Addgene plasmid #86863: p{CFD4-EYFP-3xP3::DsRed}
Purpose: (Empty Backbone) Expresses an EYFP gRNA ubiquitously and DsRed in eyes as a marker. With attB integration site.
Depositing lab: David Stern. Depositing organization: HHMI, Janelia Research Campus. Publication: Genetic and Transgenic Reagents for Drosophila simulans, D. mauritiana, D. yakuba, D. santomea, and D. virilis. Stern DL, Crocker J, Ding Y, Frankel N, Kappes G, Kim E, Kuzmickas R, Lemire A, Mast JD, Picard S. G3 (Bethesda). 2017 Apr 3;7(4):1339-1347. doi: 10.1534/g3.116.038885. PubMed 28280212.
Backbone
  Vector backbone: p{CFD4-3xP3::dsRed}
  Backbone manufacturer: David Stern
  Backbone size (bp): 6446
  Vector type: Insect Expression
Growth in bacteria
  Bacterial resistance: Ampicillin, 100 μg/mL
  Growth temperature: 37°C
  Growth strain: DH5alpha
  Copy number: High Copy
Terms and licenses: Academic/Nonprofit Terms; Industry Terms: Not Available to Industry
How to cite: p{CFD4-EYFP-3xP3::DsRed} was a gift from David Stern (Addgene plasmid # 86863 ; http://n2t.net/addgene:86863 ; RRID:Addgene_86863)
