[The description below was written by a language model from this plasmid's Addgene catalogue record and pLannotate feature annotations shown in this document.]
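Description:
p{CFD4-EYFP-3xP3::DsRed} is a Drosophila (insect expression) transgenesis plasmid built on the p{CFD4-3xP3::dsRed} backbone, designed to deliver a guide RNA against EYFP along with a visible eye marker. It is maintained in E. coli as a high-copy plasmid through a ColE1/pUC-type origin with ampicillin selection from the β-lactamase gene. It also retains pBluescript-like remnants: an f1 origin, T3 and T7 promoters, and lac promoter/operator and lacZα fragments. The catalogue lists it as an empty backbone with a backbone size of 6446 bp, whereas the sequenced record annotated here is 6,053 nt; the record does not explain the difference.

The gRNA module consists of the Drosophila U6-1 RNA polymerase III promoter followed by a short gap, where the EYFP-targeting spacer would sit, and then the S. pyogenes Cas9 gRNA scaffold, giving ubiquitous guide expression. Only one U6 promoter and one scaffold are annotated. Gypsy insulator sequence (one full element and a fragment) flanks this cassette, which should help buffer it from chromosomal position effects. The marker is DsRed followed by SV40 sequence and the SV40 polyadenylation signal. An hsp70 minimal promoter fragment lies just upstream across the circular junction, consistent with the 3xP3 eye-specific enhancer-promoter named in the title, although the 3xP3 element itself is not annotated. A φC31 attB site allows integrase-mediated insertion into attP landing sites, with transformants identified by red fluorescent eyes. The associated work concerns transgenic reagents for several non-melanogaster Drosophila species, and combining this guide with Cas9 would allow EYFP-marked transgenes to be cut or disrupted.
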