Features (pLannotate 1.2.2; 21 found; start..end, strand, type, name):
      1..681     +  CDS            DsRed1: wild-type DsRed mammalian codon-optimized
    683..766     +  CDS            large T antigen (fragment): large T antigen from SV40 (simian virus 40)
    789..923     +  polyA_signal   SV40 poly(A) signal: SV40 polyadenylation signal
   1026..1095    +  protein_bind   attB: attB site for the φC31 integrase (Groth et al., 2000) phage φC31 integrase
   1337..1722    +  protein_bind   gypsy insulator: chromatin insulator from Drosophila Su(Hw), CP190, and Mod(mdg4)67.2
   1736..2532    +  promoter       dU6-1 promoter: RNA polymerase III promoter for Drosophila U6-1 snRNA (Port et al., 2014)
   2553..2628    +  misc_RNA       gRNA scaffold: guide RNA scaffold for the Streptococcus pyogenes CRISPR/Cas9 system
   2869..2914    +  protein_bind   gypsy insulator (fragment): chromatin insulator from Drosophila Su(Hw), CP190, and Mod(mdg4)67.2
   2939..2957    -  promoter       T3 promoter: promoter for bacteriophage T3 RNA polymerase
   3002..3018    -  protein_bind   lac operator: The lac repressor binds to the lac operator to inhibit transcription in E. coli. This inhibition can be relieved by adding lactose or isopropyl-β-D-thiogalactopyranoside (IPTG). lac repressor encoded by lacI
   3026..3056    -  promoter       lac promoter: promoter for the E. coli lac operon
   3071..3092    -  protein_bind   CAP binding site: CAP binding activates transcription in the presence of cAMP. E. coli catabolite activator protein
   3105..3197    -  CDS            lacI (fragment): lac repressor; lacI; The lac repressor binds to the lac operator to inhibit transcription in E. coli. This inhibition can be relieved by adding lactose or isopropyl-β-D-thiogalactopyranoside (IPTG).
   3380..3968    -  rep_origin     ori: high-copy-number ColE1/pMB1/pBR322/pUC origin of replication
   4139..4999    -  CDS            AmpR: β-lactamase; bla; confers resistance to ampicillin, carbenicillin, and related antibiotics
   5000..5104    -  promoter       AmpR promoter: bla
   5131..5489    +  rep_origin     f1 ori (sequence partly withheld): f1 bacteriophage origin of replication; arrow indicates direction of (+) strand synthesis
   5591..5746    -  CDS            lacZα (fragment): LacZα fragment of β-galactosidase; lacZ fragment
   5754..5772    +  promoter       T7 promoter: promoter for bacteriophage T7 RNA polymerase
   5877..5999    +  promoter       hsp70 promoter (fragment): Drosophila melanogaster hsp70Bb promoter
   6013..6046    +  misc_feature   MCS (fragment): multiple cloning site
>Addgene plasmid #86863 | p{CFD4-EYFP-3xP3::DsRed} | addgene full sequence | sequence record 173057 | Addgene NGS Result
ATGGTACGCTCCTCCAAGAACGTCATCAAGGAGTTCATGCGCTTCAAGGTGCGCATGGAGGGCACCGTGA
ACGGCCACGAGTTCGAGATCGAGGGCGAGGGCGAGGGCCGCCCCTACGAGGGCCACAACACCGTGAAGCT
GAAGGTGACCAAGGGCGGCCCCCTGCCCTTCGCCTGGGACATCCTGTCCCCCCAGTTCCAGTACGGCTCC
AAGGTGTACGTGAAGCACCCCGCCGACATCCCCGACTACAAGAAGCTGTCCTTCCCCGAGGGCTTCAAGT
GGGAGCGCGTGATGAACTTCGAGGACGGCGGCGTGGTGACCGTGACCCAGGACTCCTCCCTGCAGGACGG
CTGCTTCATCTACAAGGTGAAGTTCATCGGCGTGAACTTCCCCTCCGACGGCCCCGTAATGCAGAAGAAA
ACCATGGGCTGGGAGGCCTCCACCGAGCGCCTGTACCCCCGCGACGGCGTGCTGAAGGGCGAGATCCACA
AGGCCCTGAAGCTGAAGGACGGCGGCCACTACCTGGTGGAGTTCAAGTCCATCTACATGGCCAAGAAGCC
CGTGCAGCTGCCCGGCTACTACTACGTGGACTCCAAGCTGGACATCACCTCCCACAACGAGGACTACACC
ATCGTGGAGCAGTACGAGCGCACCGAGGGCCGCCACCACCTGTTCCTGTAGAGATCATAATCAGCCATAC
CACATTTGTAGAGGTTTTACTTGCTTTAAAAAACCTCCCACACCTCCCCCTGAACCTGAAACATAAAATG
AATGCAATTGTTGTTGTTAACTTGTTTATTGCAGCTTATAATGGTTACAAATAAAGCAATAGCATCACAA
ATTTCACAAATAAAGCATTTTTTTCACTGCATTCTAGTTGTGGTTTGTCCAAACTCATCAATGTATCTTA
TCATGTCTGGATCGATGGCGCGCCTGATATCATCGATCTCGAGGCTGCATCCAACGCGTTGGGAGCTCTC
CGGATCAATTCGGCTTCAGGTACCGTCGACGATGTAGGTCACGGTCTCGAAGCCGCGGTGCGGGTGCCAG
GGCGTGCCCTTGGGCTCCCCGGGCGCGTACTCCACCTCACCCATCTGGTCCATCATGATGAACGGGTCGA
GGTGGCGGTAGTTGATCCCGGCGAACGCGCGGCGCACCGGGAAGCCCTCGCCCTCGAAACCGCTGGGCGC
GGTGGTCACGGTGAGCACGGGACGTGCGACGGCGTCGGCTGGTGCGGATACGCGGGGCAGCGTCAGCGGG
TTCTCGACGGTCACGGCGGGCATGTCGACAAGCCGAATTGATCCACTAGAAGGCCTAATTCGGTACACTA
GTTGGCCACGTAATAAGTGTGCGTTGAATTTATTCGCAAAAACATTGCATATTTTCGGCAAAGTAAAATT
TTGTTGCATACCTTATCAAAAAATAAGTGCTGCATACTTTTTAGAGAAACCAAATAATTTTTTATTGCAT
ACCCGTTTTTAATAAAATACATTGCATACCCTCTTTTAATAAAAAATATTGCATACTTTGACGAAACAAA
TTTTCGTTGCATACCCAATAAAAGATTATTATATTGCATACCCGTTTTTAATAAAATACATTGCATACCC
TCTTTTAATAAAGAATATTGCATACGTTGACGAAACAAATTTTCGTTGCATACCCAATAAAAGATTATTA
TATTGCATACCTTTTCTTGCCATACCATTTAGCCGATCAATTGAGATCTGAATTCATTTTCAACGTCCTC
GATAGTATAGTGGTTAGTATCCCCGCCTGTCACGCGGGAGACCGGGGTTCAATTCCCCGTCGGGGAGAAT
CTGTGATTCTTTTTTTTTTTCTTTTACTTTGTTATATAAACAATTTTTGTTTTAATTGAATCTAATTTGC
CATTGCTTTTAGGAATCTCAGGCATCCAGCAAGCGTTTGTCCGCCGAATCGCCCATCAGTGAAGAAGATC
CTGTGGCGGCTACGAAAATCTCCCCGGCCATGTCGGCCTCCACCTCCAGCGAAAAACCCATCAGCGAGCT
GGCCACCTCTGTGCTGACCCACCGCTTTCCAGACTCCACCTCCTCACCCGGCGAACATGGCCTTGGACGA
ATGCAGTTGTCGATCCGCTACAGCGCCCAGCGTCAAAAACTAGACGTGACCATACACAAAATCCAGAAGA
TACCACTTCGCGATCCCAGCAATATCCCCGATCCGTATGTTAAGCTGTATCTGTTGCCTGGACGCACCAA
GGAGTCGAAACGCAAGACGAGCGTGATCAAGGACAACTGCAACCCCGTCTACGATGCATCCTTTGAGTAC
CTGATTTCCATTGCCGAACTCAGGCAGACGGAACTGGAGGTGACGGTGTGCACCCAAAAGGGATTCCTAT
CCGGCGGTAGTCCCATCATTGGCATGGTAGGTACCCGAAAGCAACCCCTTAGTTACAGACACAGCGCGTA
CGTCCTTCGCATCCTTATGATTCCCAAGTACATATTCTGCAAGAGTACAGTATATATAGGAAAGATATCC
GGGTGAACTTCGGGTGGTGCAGATGAACTTCAGTTTTAGAGCTAGAAATAGCAAGTTAAAATAAGGCTAG
TCCGTTATCAACTTGAAAAAGTGGCACCGAGTCGGTGCTTTTTTGCCTACCTGGAGCCTGAGAGTTGTTC
AATAAAATAAAAATGTTTCGTTTTTTTGCTTTCGCCAGTATTTATTATTTTTCATCAATATGTATTCAAT
TTGGTATGTATTTAGTAATTGTAATATATAGACAATGGTTTTCCGTTGACGTACATACATCTGACGTGTG
TTTATTTAGACATAATAGTTATGTTTTCACATCTTTTTAATGTTCGCTTAATGCGTATGCATTCTAGACA
ATTGTGCTCGGCAACAGTATATTTGTGGTGTGCCAACCAACAACCTGCAGGAGCTCCAGCTTTTGTTCCC
TTTAGTGAGGGTTAATTGCGCGCTTGGCGTAATCATGGTCATAGCTGTTTCCTGTGTGAAATTGTTATCC
GCTCACAATTCCACACAACATACGAGCCGGAAGCATAAAGTGTAAAGCCTGGGGTGCCTAATGAGTGAGC
TAACTCACATTAATTGCGTTGCGCTCACTGCCCGCTTTCCAGTCGGGAAACCTGTCGTGCCAGCTGCATT
AATGAATCGGCCAACGCGCGGGGAGAGGCGGTTTGCGTATTGGGCGCTCTTCCGCTTCCTCGCTCACTGA
CTCGCTGCGCTCGGTCGTTCGGCTGCGGCGAGCGGTATCAGCTCACTCAAAGGCGGTAATACGGTTATCC
ACAGAATCAGGGGATAACGCAGGAAAGAACATGTGAGCAAAAGGCCAGCAAAAGGCCAGGAACCGTAAAA
AGGCCGCGTTGCTGGCGTTTTTCCATAGGCTCCGCCCCCCTGACGAGCATCACAAAAATCGACGCTCAAG
TCAGAGGTGGCGAAACCCGACAGGACTATAAAGATACCAGGCGTTTCCCCCTGGAAGCTCCCTCGTGCGC
TCTCCTGTTCCGACCCTGCCGCTTACCGGATACCTGTCCGCCTTTCTCCCTTCGGGAAGCGTGGCGCTTT
CTCATAGCTCACGCTGTAGGTATCTCAGTTCGGTGTAGGTCGTTCGCTCCAAGCTGGGCTGTGTGCACGA
ACCCCCCGTTCAGCCCGACCGCTGCGCCTTATCCGGTAACTATCGTCTTGAGTCCAACCCGGTAAGACAC
GACTTATCGCCACTGGCAGCAGCCACTGGTAACAGGATTAGCAGAGCGAGGTATGTAGGCGGTGCTACAG
AGTTCTTGAAGTGGTGGCCTAACTACGGCTACACTAGAAGAACAGTATTTGGTATCTGCGCTCTGCTGAA
GCCAGTTACCTTCGGAAAAAGAGTTGGTAGCTCTTGATCCGGCAAACAAACCACCGCTGGTAGCGGTGGT
TTTTTTGTTTGCAAGCAGCAGATTACGCGCAGAAAAAAAGGATCTCAAGAAGATCCTTTGATCTTTTCTA
CGGGGTCTGACGCTCAGTGGAACGAAAACTCACGTTAAGGGATTTTGGTCATGAGATTATCAAAAAGGAT
CTTCACCTAGATCCTTTTAAATTAAAAATGAAGTTTTAAATCAATCTAAAGTATATATGAGTAAACTTGG
TCTGACAGTTACCAATGCTTAATCAGTGAGGCACCTATCTCAGCGATCTGTCTATTTCGTTCATCCATAG
TTGCCTGACTCCCCGTCGTGTAGATAACTACGATACGGGAGGGCTTACCATCTGGCCCCAGTGCTGCAAT
GATACCGCGAGACCCACGCTCACCGGCTCCAGATTTATCAGCAATAAACCAGCCAGCCGGAAGGGCCGAG
CGCAGAAGTGGTCCTGCAACTTTATCCGCCTCCATCCAGTCTATTAATTGTTGCCGGGAAGCTAGAGTAA
GTAGTTCGCCAGTTAATAGTTTGCGCAACGTTGTTGCCATTGCTACAGGCATCGTGGTGTCACGCTCGTC
GTTTGGTATGGCTTCATTCAGCTCCGGTTCCCAACGATCAAGGCGAGTTACATGATCCCCCATGTTGTGC
AAAAAAGCGGTTAGCTCCTTCGGTCCTCCGATCGTTGTCAGAAGTAAGTTGGCCGCAGTGTTATCACTCA
TGGTTATGGCAGCACTGCATAATTCTCTTACTGTCATGCCATCCGTAAGATGCTTTTCTGTGACTGGTGA
GTACTCAACCAAGTCATTCTGAGAATAGTGTATGCGGCGACCGAGTTGCTCTTGCCCGGCGTCAATACGG
GATAATACCGCGCCACATAGCAGAACTTTAAAAGTGCTCATCATTGGAAAACGTTCTTCGGGGCGAAAAC
TCTCAAGGATCTTACCGCTGTTGAGATCCAGTTCGATGTAACCCACTCGTGCACCCAACTGATCTTCAGC
ATCTTTTACTTTCACCAGCGTTTCTGGGTGAGCAAAAACAGGAAGGCAAAATGCCGCAAAAAAGGGAATA
AGGGCGACACGGAAATGTTGAATACTCATACTCTTCCTTTTTCAATATTATTGAAGCATTTATCAGGGTT
ATTGTCTCATGAGCGGATACATATTTGAATGTATTTAGAAAAATAAACAAATAGGGGTTCCGCGCACATT
TCCCCGAAAAGTGCCACCTG
[124 nt withheld, positions 5131-5254]
C
[91 nt withheld, positions 5256-5346]
A
[49 nt withheld, positions 5348-5396]
CCTTTGACGTTGGAGTCCACGTTCTTT
[37 nt withheld, positions 5424-5460]
ACCCTATCTCGGTCTATTCTTTTGATTTATAAGGGATTTTGCCGATTTCGGCCTATTGGTTAAAAAAATG
AGCTGATTTAACAAAAATTTAACGCGAATTTTAACAAAATATTAACGCTTACAATTTCCATTCGCCATTC
AGGCTGCGCAACTGTTGGGAAGGGCGATCGGTGCGGGCCTCTTCGCTATTACGCCAGCTGGCGAAAGGGG
GATGTGCTGCAAGGCGATTAAGTTGGGTAACGCCAGGGTTTTCCCAGTCACGACGTTGTAAAACGACGGC
CAGTGAGCGCGCGTAATACGACTCACTATAGGGCGAATTGGGTACAGGCGCGCCGGGATCTAATTCAATT
AGAGACTAATTCAATTAGAGCTAATTCAATTAGGATCCAAGCTTATCGATTTCGAACCCTCGACCGCCGG
AGTATAAATAGAGGCGCTTCGTCTACGGAGCGACAATTCAATTCAAACAAGCAAAGTGAACACGTCGCTA
AGCGAAAGCTAAGCAAATAAACAAGCGCAGCTGAACAAGCTAAACAATCGGGGTACCGCTAGAGTCGACG
GTACCGCGGGCCCGGGATCCACCGGTCGCCACC
